>Addgene plasmid #196691 | kiCAP-AAV-PAL2 | addgene full sequence | sequence record 388689 | Addgene NGS Result
GGTACCGGGCCCCCCCTCGATCGAGGTCGACACGCGTGGAGGGGTGGAGTCGTGACGTGAATTACGTCAT
AGGGTTAGGGAGGTCCTGTATTAGAGGTCACGTGAGTGTTTTGCGACATTTTGCGACACCATGTGGTCAC
GCTGGGTATTTAAGCCCGAGTGAGCACGCAGGGTCTCCATTTTGAAGCGGGAGGTTTGAACGCGCAGCCG
CCATGCCGGGGTTTTACGAGATTGTGATTAAGGTCCCCAGCGACCTTGACGAGCATCTGCCCGGCATTTC
TGACAGCTTTGTGAACTGGGTGGCCGAGAAGGAATGGGAGTTGCCGCCAGATTCTGACATGGATCTGAAT
CTGATTGAGCAGGCACCCCTGACCGTGGCCGAGAAGCTGCAGCGCGACTTTCTGACGGAATGGCGCCGTG
TGAGTAAGGCCCCGGAGGCTCTTTTCTTTGTGCAATTTGAGAAGGGAGAGAGCTACTTCCACATGCACGT
GCTCGTGGAAACCACCGGGGTGAAATCCATGGTTTTGGGACGTTTCCTGAGTCAGATTCGCGAAAAACTG
ATTCAGAGAATTTACCGCGGGATCGAGCCGACTTTGCCAAACTGGTTCGCGGTCACAAAGACCAGAAATG
GCGCCGGAGGCGGGAACAAGGTGGTGGATGAGTGCTACATCCCCAATTACTTGCTCCCCAAAACCCAGCC
TGAGCTCCAGTGGGCGTGGACTAATATGGAACAGTATTTAAGCGCCTGTTTGAATCTCACGGAGCGTAAA
CGGTTGGTGGCGCAGCATCTGACGCACGTGTCGCAGACGCAGGAGCAGAACAAAGAGAATCAGAATCCCA
ATTCTGATGCGCCGGTGATCAGATCAAAAACTTCAGCCAGGTACATGGAGCTGGTCGGGTGGCTCGTGGA
CAAGGGGATTACCTCGGAGAAGCAGTGGATCCAGGAGGACCAGGCCTCATACATCTCCTTCAATGCGGCC
TCCAACTCGCGGTCCCAAATCAAGGCTGCCTTGGACAATGCGGGAAAGATTATGAGCCTGACTAAAACCG
CCCCCGACTACCTGGTGGGCCAGCAGCCCGTGGAGGACATTTCCAGCAATCGGATTTATAAAATTTTGGA
ACTAAACGGGTACGATCCCCAATATGCGGCTTCCGTCTTTCTGGGATGGGCCACGAAAAAGTTCGGCAAG
AGGAACACCATCTGGCTGTTTGGGCCTGCAACTACCGGGAAGACCAACATCGCGGAGGCCATAGCCCACA
CTGTGCCCTTCTACGGGTGCGTAAACTGGACCAATGAGAACTTTCCCTTCAACGACTGTGTCGACAAGAT
GGTGATCTGGTGGGAGGAGGGGAAGATGACCGCCAAGGTCGTGGAGTCGGCCAAAGCCATTCTCGGAGGA
AGCAAGGTGCGCGTGGACCAGAAATGCAAGTCCTCGGCCCAGATAGACCCGACTCCCGTGATCGTCACCT
CCAACACCAACATGTGCGCCGTGATTGACGGGAACTCAACGACCTTCGAACACCAGCAGCCGTTGCAAGA
CCGGATGTTCAAATTTGAACTCACCCGCCGTCTGGATCATGACTTTGGGAAGGTCACCAAGCAGGAAGTC
AAAGACTTTTTCCGGTGGGCAAAGGATCACGTGGTTGAGGTGGAGCATGAATTCTACGTCAAAAAGGGTG
GAGCCAAGAAAAGACCCGCCCCCAGTGACGCAGATATAAGTGAGCCCAAACGGGTGCGCGAGTCAGTTGC
GCAGCCATCGACGTCAGACGCGGAAGCTTCGATCAACTACGCGGACAGGTACCAAAACAAATGTTCTCGT
CACGTGGGCATGAATCTGATGCTGTTTCCCTGCAGACAATGCGAGAGACTGAATCAGAATTCAAATATCT
GCTTCACTCACGGTGTCAAAGACTGTTTAGAGTGCTTTCCCGTGTCAGAATCTCAACCCGTTTCTGTCGT
CAAAAAGGCGTATCAGAAACTGTGCTACATTCATCACATCATGGGAAAGGTGCCAGACGCTTGCACTGCT
TGCGACCTGGTCAATGTGGACTTGGATGACTGTGTTTCTGAACAATAAATGACTTAAACCAGGTATTGCT
GCCGATGGTTATCTTCCAGATTGGCTCGAGGACAACCTTAGTGAACTAGTGCCACCATGAGTCGGCTGGA
TAAATCTAAAGTCATAAACGGCGCTCTGGAATTACTCAATGAAGTCGGTATCGAAGGCCTGACGACAAGG
AAACTCGCTCAAAAGCTGGGAGTTGAGCAGCCTACCCTGTACTGGCACGTGAAGAACAAGCGGGCCCTGC
TCGATGCCCTGGCCATCGAGATGCTGGACAGGCATCATACCCACTTCTGCCCCCTGGAAGGCGAGTCATG
GCAAGACTTTCTGCGGAACAACGCCAAGTCATTCCGCTGTGCTCTCCTCTCACATCGCGACGGGGCTAAA
GTGCATCTCGGCACCCGCCCAACAGAGAAACAGTACGAAACCCTGGAAAATCAGCTCGCGTTCCTGTGTC
AGCAAGGCTTCTCCCTGGAGAACGCACTGTACGCTCTGTCCGCCGTGGGCCACTTTACACTGGGCTGCGT
ATTGGAGGAACAGGAGCATCAAGTAGCAAAAGAGGAAAGAGAGACACCTACCACCGATTCTATGCCCCCA
CTTCTGAGACAAGCAATTGAGCTGTTCGACCGGCAGGGAGCCGAACCTGCCTTCCTTTTCGGCCTGGAAC
TAATCATATGTGGCCTGGAGAAACAGCTAAAGTGCGAAAGCGGCGGGCCGGCCGACGCCCTTGACGATTT
TGACTTAGACATGCTCCCAGCCGATGCCCTTGACGACTTTGACCTTGATATGCTGCCTGCTGACGCTCTT
GACGATTTTGACCTTGACATGCTCCCCGGGTAAATGCATGAATTCGATCTAGAGGGCCCTATTCTATAGT
GTCACCTAAATGCTAGAGCTCGCTGATCAGCCTCGACTGTGCCTTCTAGTTGCCAGCCATCTGTTGTTTG
CCCCTCCCCCGTGCCTTCCTTGACCCTGGAAGGTGCCACTCCCACTGTCCTTTCCTAATAAAATGAGGAA
ATTGCATCGCATTGTCTGAGTAGGTGTCATTCTATTCTGGGGGGTGGGGTGGGGCAGGACAGCAAGGGGG
AGGATTGGGAAGACAATAGCAGGCATGCTGGGGATGCGGTGGGCTCTATGGCTTCTGAGGCGGAAAGAAC
CAGCTGGGGCTCGAATCAAGCTATCAAGTGCCACCTGACGTCTCCCTATCAGTGATAGAGAAGTCGACAC
GTCTCGAGCTCCCTATCAGTGATAGAGAAGGTACGTCTAGAACGTCTCCCTATCAGTGATAGAGAAGTCG
ACACGTCTCGAGCTCCCTATCAGTGATAGAGAAGGTACGTCTAGAACGTCTCCCTATCAGTGATAGAGAA
GTCGACACGTCTCGAGCTCCCTATCAGTGATAGAGAAGGTACCCCCTATATAAGCAGAGAGATCTGTTCA
AATTTGAACTGACTAAGCGGCTCCCGCCAGATTTTGGCAAGATTACTAAGCAGGAAGTCAAGGACTTTTT
TGCTTGGGCAAAGGTCAATCAGGTGCCGGTGACTCACGAGTTTAAAGTTCCCAGGGAATTGGCGGGAACT
AAAGGGGCGGAGAAATCTCTAAAACGCCCACTGGGTGACGTCACCAATACTAGCTATAAAAGTCTGGAGA
AGCGGGCCAGGCTCTCATTTGTTCCCGAGACGCCTCGCAGTTCAGACGTGACTGTTGATCCCGCTCCTCT
GCGACCGCTAGCTTCGATCAACTACGCGGACAGGTACCAAAACAAATGTTCTCGTCACGTGGGCATGAAT
CTGATGCTGTTTCCCTGCAGACAATGCGAGAGACTGAATCAGAATTCAAATATCTGCTTCACTCACGGTG
TCAAAGACTGTTTAGAGTGCTTTCCCGTGTCAGAATCTCAACCCGTTTCTGTCGTCAAAAAGGCGTATCA
GAAACTGTGCTACATTCATCACATCATGGGAAAGGTGCCAGACGCTTGCACTGCTTGCGACCTGGTCAAT
GTGGACTTGGATGACTGTGTTTCTGAACAATAAATGACTTAAACCAGGTATGGCTGCCGATGGTTATCTT
CCAGATTGGCTCGAGGACAACCTTAGTGAAGGAATTCGCGAGTGGTGGGCTTTGAAACCTGGAGCCCCTC
AACCCAAGGCAAATCAACAACATCAAGACAACGCTCGAGGTCTTGTGCTTCCGGGTTACAAATACCTTGG
ACCCGGCAACGGACTCGACAAGGGGGAGCCGGTCAACGCAGCAGACGCGGCGGCCCTCGAGCACGACAAG
GCCTACGACCAGCAGCTCAAGGCCGGAGACAACCCGTACCTCAAGTACAACCACGCCGACGCCGAGTTCC
AGGAGCGGCTCAAAGAAGATACGTCTTTTGGGGGCAACCTCGGGCGAGCAGTCTTCCAGGCCAAAAAGAG
GCTTCTTGAACCTCTTGGTCTGGTTGAGGAAGCGGCTAAGACGGCTCCTGGAAAGAAGAGGCCTGTAGAG
CAGTCTCCTCAGGAACCGGACTCCTCCGCGGGTATTGGCAAATCGGGTGCACAGCCCGCTAAAAAGAGAC
TCAATTTCGGTCAGACTGGCGACACAGAGTCAGTCCCAGACCCTCAACCAATCGGAGAACCTCCCGCAGC
CCCCTCAGGTGTGGGATCTCTTACAATGGCTTCAGGTGGTGGCGCACCAGTGGCAGACAATAACGAAGGT
GCCGATGGAGTGGGTAGTTCCTCGGGAAATTGGCATTGCGATTCCCAATGGCTGGGGGACAGAGTCATCA
CCACCAGCACCCGAACCTGGGCCCTGCCCACCTACAACAATCACCTCTACAAGCAAATCTCCAACAGCAC
ATCTGGAGGATCTTCAAATGACAACGCCTACTTCGGCTACAGCACCCCCTGGGGGTATTTTGACTTCAAC
AGATTCCACTGCCACTTCTCACCACGTGACTGGCAGCGACTCATCAACAACAACTGGGGATTCCGGCCTA
AGCGACTCAACTTCAAGCTCTTCAACATTCAGGTCAAAGAGGTTACGGACAACAATGGAGTCAAGACCAT
CGCCAATAACCTTACCAGCACGGTCCAGGTCTTCACGGACTCAGACTATCAGCTCCCGTACGTGCTCGGG
TCGGCTCACGAGGGCTGCCTCCCGCCGTTCCCAGCGGACGTTTTCATGATTCCTCAGTACGGGTATCTGA
CGCTTAATGATGGAAGCCAGGCCGTGGGTCGTTCGTCCTTTTACTGCCTGGAATATTTCCCGTCGCAAAT
GCTAAGAACGGGTAACAACTTCCAGTTCAGCTACGAGTTTGAGAACGTACCTTTCCATAGCAGCTACGCT
CACAGCCAAAGCCTGGACCGACTAATGAATCCACTCATCGACCAATACTTGTACTATCTCTCAAAGACTA
TTAACGGTTCTGGACAGAATCAACAAACGCTAAAATTCAGTGTGGCCGGACCCAGCAACATGGCTGTCCA
GGGAAGAAACTACATACCTGGACCCAGCTACCGACAACAACGTGTCTCAACCACTGTGACTCAAAACAAC
AACAGCGAATTTGCTTGGCCTGGAGCTTCTTCTTGGGCTCTCAATGGACGTAATAGCTTGATGAATCCTG
GACCTGCTATGGCCAGCCACAAAGAAGGAGAGGACCGTTTCTTTCCTTTGTCTGGATCTTTAATTTTTGG
CAAACAAGGAACTGGAAGAGACAACGTGGATGCGGACAAAGTCATGATAACCAACGAAGAAGAAATTAAA
ACTACTAACCCGGTAGCAACGGAGTCCTATGGACAAGTGGCCACAAACCACCAGGAGGTTGGGCCTACGC
AAGGCACAGTTCGGGCACAGGCGCAGACCGGCTGGGTTCAAAACCAAGGAATACTTCCGGGTATGGTTTG
GCAGGACAGAGATGTGTACCTGCAAGGACCCATTTGGGCCAAAATTCCTCACACGGACGGCAACTTTCAC
CCTTCTCCGCTGATGGGAGGGTTTGGAATGAAGCACCCGCCTCCTCAGATCCTCATCAAAAACACACCTG
TACCTGCGGATCCTCCAACGGCCTTCAACAAGGACAAGCTGAACTCTTTCATCACCCAGTATTCTACTGG
CCAAGTCAGCGTGGAGATCGAGTGGGAGCTGCAGAAGGAAAACAGCAAGCGCTGGAACCCGGAGATCCAG
TACACTTCCAACTATTACAAGTCTAATAATGTTGAATTTGCTGTTAATACTGAAGGTGTATATAGTGAAC
CCCGCCCCATTGGCACCAGATACCTGACTCGTAATCTGTAATTGCTTGTTAATCAATAAACCGTTTAATT
CGTTTCAGTTGAACTTTGGTCTCTGCGTATTTCTTTCTTATCTAGTTTCCATGGCTACGTAGATAAGTAG
CATGGCGGGTTAATCATTAACTACAGATATCCATCACACTGGCGGCCGCTCGACTAGAGCGGCCGCCACC
GCGGTGGAGCTCCAGCTTTTGTTCCCTTTAGTGAGGGTTAATTGCGCGCTTGGCGTAATCATGGTCATAG
CTGTTTCCTGTGTGAAATTGTTATCCGCTCACAATTCCACACAACATACGAGCCGGAAGCATAAAGTGTA
AAGCCTGGGGTGCCTAATGAGTGAGCTAACTCACATTAATTGCGTTGCGCTCACTGCCCGCTTTCCAGTC
GGGAAACCTGTCGTGCCAGCTGCATTAATGAATCGGCCAACGCGCGGGGAGAGGCGGTTTGCGTATTGGG
CGCTCTTCCGCTTCCTCGCTCACTGACTCGCTGCGCTCGGTCGTTCGGCTGCGGCGAGCGGTATCAGCTC
ACTCAAAGGCGGTAATACGGTTATCCACAGAATCAGGGGATAACGCAGGAAAGAACATGTGAGCAAAAGG
CCAGCAAAAGGCCAGGAACCGTAAAAAGGCCGCGTTGCTGGCGTTTTTCCATAGGCTCCGCCCCCCTGAC
GAGCATCACAAAAATCGACGCTCAAGTCAGAGGTGGCGAAACCCGACAGGACTATAAAGATACCAGGCGT
TTCCCCCTGGAAGCTCCCTCGTGCGCTCTCCTGTTCCGACCCTGCCGCTTACCGGATACCTGTCCGCCTT
TCTCCCTTCGGGAAGCGTGGCGCTTTCTCATAGCTCACGCTGTAGGTATCTCAGTTCGGTGTAGGTCGTT
CGCTCCAAGCTGGGCTGTGTGCACGAACCCCCCGTTCAGCCCGACCGCTGCGCCTTATCCGGTAACTATC
GTCTTGAGTCCAACCCGGTAAGACACGACTTATCGCCACTGGCAGCAGCCACTGGTAACAGGATTAGCAG
AGCGAGGTATGTAGGCGGTGCTACAGAGTTCTTGAAGTGGTGGCCTAACTACGGCTACACTAGAAGAACA
GTATTTGGTATCTGCGCTCTGCTGAAGCCAGTTACCTTCGGAAAAAGAGTTGGTAGCTCTTGATCCGGCA
AACAAACCACCGCTGGTAGCGGTGGTTTTTTTGTTTGCAAGCAGCAGATTACGCGCAGAAAAAAAGGATC
TCAAGAAGATCCTTTGATCTTTTCTACGGGGTCTGACGCTCAGTGGAACGAAAACTCACGTTAAGGGATT
TTGGTCATGAGATTATCAAAAAGGATCTTCACCTAGATCCTTTTAAATTAAAAATGAAGTTTTAAATCAA
TCTAAAGTATATATGAGTAAACTTGGTCTGACAGTTAGAAAAACTCATCGAGCATCAAATGAAACTGCAA
TTTATTCATATCAGGATTATCAATACCATATTTTTGAAAAAGCCGTTTCTGTAATGAAGGAGAAAACTCA
CCGAGGCAGTTCCATAGGATGGCAAGATCCTGGTATCGGTCTGCGATTCCGACTCGTCCAACATCAATAC
AACCTATTAATTTCCCCTCGTCAAAAATAAGGTTATCAAGTGAGAAATCACCATGAGTGACGACTGAATC
CGGTGAGAATGGCAAAAGTTTATGCATTTCTTTCCAGACTTGTTCAACAGGCCAGCCATTACGCTCGTCA
TCAAAATCACTCGCATCAACCAAACCGTTATTCATTCGTGATTGCGCCTGAGCGAGACGAAATACGCGAT
CGCTGTTAAAAGGACAATTACAAACAGGAATCGAATGCAACCGGCGCAGGAACACTGCCAGCGCATCAAC
AATATTTTCACCTGAATCAGGATATTCTTCTAATACCTGGAATGCTGTTTTTCCGGGGATCGCAGTGGTG
AGTAACCATGCATCATCAGGAGTACGGATAAAATGCTTGATGGTCGGAAGAGGCATAAATTCCGTCAGCC
AGTTTAGTCTGACCATCTCATCTGTAACATCATTGGCAACGCTACCTTTGCCATGTTTCAGAAACAACTC
TGGCGCATCGGGCTTCCCATACAAGCGATAGATTGTCGCACCTGATTGCCCGACATTATCGCGAGCCCAT
TTATACCCATATAAATCAGCATCCATGTTGGAATTTAATCGCGGCCTCGACGTTTCCCGTTGAATATGGC
TCATACTCTTCCTTTTTCAATATTATTGAAGCATTTATCAGGGTTATTGTCTCATGAGCGGATACATATT
TGAATGTATTTAGAAAAATAAACAAATAGGGGTTCCGCGCACATTTCCCCGAAAAGTGCCACCTAAATTG
TAAGCGTTAATATTTTGTTAAAATTCGCGTTAAATTTTTGTTAAATCAGCTCATTTTTTAACCAATAGGC
CGAAATCGGCAAAATCCCTTATAAATCAAAAGAATAGACCGAGATAGGGT
[37 nt withheld, positions 8801-8837]
AAAGAACGTGGACTCCAACGTCAAAGG
[49 nt withheld, positions 8865-8913]
T
[91 nt withheld, positions 8915-9005]
G
[124 nt withheld, positions 9007-9130]
CCCATTCGCCATTCAGGCTGCGCAACTGTTGGGAAGGGCGATCGGTGCGGGCCTCTTCGCTATTACGCCA
GCTGGCGAAAGGGGGATGTGCTGCAAGGCGATTAAGTTGGGTAACGCCAGGGTTTTCCCAGTCACGACGT
TGTAAAACGACGGCCAGTGAGCGCGCGTAATACGACTCACTATAGGGCGAATTG
Features (pLannotate 1.2.2; 27 found; start..end, strand, type, name):
      1..20      -  misc_feature   MCS (fragment): pBluescript multiple cloning site
    213..2075    +  CDS            Rep78: REP78_AAV2S - Experimental evidence at protein level: Swiss-Prot protein existence level 1. Plays an essential role in the initiation of viral DNA synthesis. Binds specifically to an inverted terminal repeat element (ITR) on the 3' and 5' ends of the viral DNA, where it cleaves a site specifically to generate a priming site for initiation of the synthesis of a complementary strand. Plays also a role as transcriptional regulator, DNA helicase and as key factors in site-specific integration of the viral genome. Regulates host PKA activity by interacting with host PRKX as a mechanism of interferi
   2178..2854    +  CDS            rtTA3 (fragment): reverse tetracycline transactivator 3 activates expression from Tet-responsive promoters in the presence of doxycycline
   2784..2894    +  CDS            VP48: 3 tandem repeats of the minimal activation domain of herpes simplex virus VP16 (Cheng et al., 2013)
   2933..2951    -  promoter       SP6 promoter: promoter for bacteriophage SP6 RNA polymerase
   2977..3201    +  polyA_signal   bGH poly(A) signal: bovine growth hormone polyadenylation signal
   3205..3226    +  promoter       SV40 promoter (fragment): SV40 enhancer and early promoter
   3262..3282    +  promoter       tight TRE promoter (fragment): Tet-responsive promoter PTight, consisting of seven tet operator sequences followed by the minimal CMV promoter
   3299..3319    +  promoter       tight TRE promoter (fragment): Tet-responsive promoter PTight, consisting of seven tet operator sequences followed by the minimal CMV promoter
   3336..3356    +  promoter       tight TRE promoter (fragment): Tet-responsive promoter PTight, consisting of seven tet operator sequences followed by the minimal CMV promoter
   3373..3393    +  promoter       tight TRE promoter (fragment): Tet-responsive promoter PTight, consisting of seven tet operator sequences followed by the minimal CMV promoter
   3410..3430    +  promoter       tight TRE promoter (fragment): Tet-responsive promoter PTight, consisting of seven tet operator sequences followed by the minimal CMV promoter
   3447..3467    +  promoter       tight TRE promoter (fragment): Tet-responsive promoter PTight, consisting of seven tet operator sequences followed by the minimal CMV promoter
   3473..4090    +  CDS            Rep52 (fragment): REP52_AAV2S - Experimental evidence at protein level: Swiss-Prot protein existence level 1. Plays a critical role during packaging of viral DNA into empty capsids, where they are thought to be part of the packaging motor complex. The single stranded genomic DNA is packaged in a 3' to 5' direction and requires the association between viral DNA and Rep40. Regulates host PKA activity by interacting with host PRKX as a mechanism to interfere with helper virus propagation and to promote its own replication. From Adeno-associated virus 2 (isolate Srivastava/1982) (AAV-2).
   4110..6338    +  CDS            VP1: CAPSD_AAV2S - Experimental evidence at protein level: Swiss-Prot protein existence level 1. Capsid protein self-assembles to form an icosahedral capsid with a T=1 symmetry, about 22 nm in diameter, and consisting of 60 copies of three size variants of the capsid protein VP1, VP2 and VP3 which differ in their N-terminus. The capsid encapsulates the genomic ssDNA. Binds to host cell heparan sulfate and uses host ITGA5-ITGB1 as coreceptor on the cell surface to provide virion attachment to target cell. This attachment induces virion internalization predominantly through clathrin-dependent endocyt
   6494..6522    -  misc_feature   MCS (fragment): pBluescript multiple cloning site
   6535..6553    -  promoter       T3 promoter: promoter for bacteriophage T3 RNA polymerase
   6598..6614    -  protein_bind   lac operator: The lac repressor binds to the lac operator to inhibit transcription in E. coli. This inhibition can be relieved by adding lactose or isopropyl-β-D-thiogalactopyranoside (IPTG). lac repressor encoded by lacI
   6622..6652    -  promoter       lac promoter: promoter for the E. coli lac operon
   6667..6688    -  protein_bind   CAP binding site: CAP binding activates transcription in the presence of cAMP. E. coli catabolite activator protein
   6701..6793    -  CDS            lacI (fragment): lac repressor; lacI; The lac repressor binds to the lac operator to inhibit transcription in E. coli. This inhibition can be relieved by adding lactose or isopropyl-β-D-thiogalactopyranoside (IPTG).
   6976..7564    -  rep_origin     ori: high-copy-number ColE1/pMB1/pBR322/pUC origin of replication
   7735..8544    -  CDS            KanR: aminoglycoside phosphotransferase; aph(3')-Ia; confers resistance to kanamycin in bacteria or G418 (Geneticin®) in eukaryotes
   8545..8649    -  promoter       AmpR promoter: bla
   8702..9130    -  rep_origin     f1 ori (sequence partly withheld): f1 bacteriophage origin of replication; arrow indicates direction of (+) strand synthesis
   9135..9290    -  CDS            lacZα (fragment): LacZα fragment of β-galactosidase; lacZ fragment
   9298..9316    +  promoter       T7 promoter: promoter for bacteriophage T7 RNA polymerase
