[The description below was written by a language model from this plasmid's Addgene catalogue record and pLannotate feature annotations shown in this document.]
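Description:
kiCAP-AAV-PAL2 is a Rep/Cap packaging plasmid used to produce recombinant AAV carrying the engineered PAL2 capsid, which the record describes as having central nervous system tropism in macaques. It is built on a pUC57-Kan backbone, carrying the backbone modifications used in the related kiCAP-AAV-BI30 plasmid. It is propagated in E. coli as a high-copy plasmid through a ColE1/pUC-type origin and selected with kanamycin via an aminoglycoside phosphotransferase gene. An f1 origin, lac regulatory remnants, a lacZα fragment and T7, T3 and SP6 phage promoters are also annotated. The catalogue lists a total size of 9398 bp, slightly larger than the 9,324 nt sequenced record from which the feature table was generated.

The insert is a synthetic capsid gene: AAV9 VP1 with a seven-residue peptide inserted between amino acids 588 and 589, plus three substitutions in the residues immediately before it (S586E, A587V, Q588G). It is expressed from the AAV p41 promoter. The annotation software matched this roughly 2.2 kb open reading frame to the AAV2 capsid reference, but the catalogue identifies the parent serotype as AAV9. Upstream lies a full-length AAV2 Rep78 reading frame. This is followed by a reverse tetracycline transactivator (rtTA3-like, with VP16-derived activation repeats) and a bGH polyadenylation signal. Next comes an array of tet operator repeats from a TRE-type promoter, then a partial Rep52 segment directly preceding the capsid gene. This layout suggests transactivator-boosted capsid expression, although the record does not explain the design. No ITRs are annotated, as expected for a helper plasmid that supplies Rep and Cap in trans, typically alongside an ITR-flanked transgene plasmid and adenoviral helper functions.
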