Addgene plasmid #196691: kiCAP-AAV-PAL2
Purpose: Rep/Cap plasmid for the production of PAL2, an AAV capsid with CNS tropism in macaques.
Depositing lab: Pardis Sabeti. Depositing organization: Broad Institute. Publication: Systemic administration of novel engineered AAV capsids facilitates enhanced transgene expression in the macaque CNS. Stanton AC, Lagerborg KA, Tellez L, Krunnfusz A, King EM, Ye S, Solomon IH, Tabebordbar M, Sabeti PC. Med (N Y). 2022 Nov 15:S2666-6340(22)00456-1. doi: 10.1016/j.medj.2022.11.002. PubMed 36417917.
Backbone
  Vector backbone: pUC57-Kan
  Backbone size w/o insert (bp): 3000
  Total vector size (bp): 9398
  Modifications to backbone: Backbone modifications as in kiCAP-AAV-BI30
  Vector type: AAV
Growth in bacteria
  Bacterial resistance: Kanamycin, 50 μg/mL
  Growth temperature: 30°C
  Growth strain: NEB Stable
  Copy number: High Copy
Gene/Insert
  Gene/Insert name: AAV9 VP1 modified with 7mer insertion between amino acids 588 and 589 (alt name: PAL2)
  Species: Synthetic
  Insert size (bp): 2232
  Mutation: PTQGTVR insert between amino acids 588 and 589 of AAV9 VP1, S586E, A587V, Q588G
  Promoter: p41
  Cloning method: Restriction Enzyme; 5′ cloning site BsiWI (not destroyed); 3′ cloning site AgeI (destroyed during cloning)
  Sequencing primers: 5′ N/A; 3′ N/A
Terms and licenses: Academic/Nonprofit Terms; Industry Terms: Not Available to Industry
How to cite: kiCAP-AAV-PAL2 was a gift from Pardis Sabeti (Addgene plasmid # 196691 ; http://n2t.net/addgene:196691 ; RRID:Addgene_196691)
